Addgene plasmid #167839: ATG-3925 (CBG2)
Purpose: Expresses CBG2 (Click Beetle Green 2) in E. coli and mammalian cells
Depositing lab: Lance Encell. Depositing organization: Promega Corporation. Publication: Red-shifted click beetle luciferase mutant expands the multicolor bioluminescent palette for deep tissue imaging. Zambito G, Hall MP, Wood MG, Gaspar N, Ridwan Y, Stellari FF, Shi C, Kirkland TA, Encell LP, Lowik C, Mezzanotte L. iScience. 2020 Dec 26;24(1):101986. doi: 10.1016/j.isci.2020.101986. eCollection 2021 Jan 22. PubMed 33490896.
Backbone
  Vector backbone: pF4Ag
  Backbone manufacturer: Promega
  Backbone size w/o insert (bp): 3820
  Total vector size (bp): 5470
  Vector type: Mammalian Expression, Bacterial Expression
Growth in bacteria
  Bacterial resistance: Ampicillin, 100 μg/mL
  Growth temperature: 37°C
  Growth strain: DH5alpha
  Growth instructions: Use KRX bacterial cells for protein expression. Induced by Rhamnose with 25C.
  Copy number: High Copy
Gene/Insert
  Gene/Insert name: Click Beetle Green 2 (alt name: CBG-2)
  Species: Click Beetle
  Insert size (bp): 1650
  Mutation: Q348H. Click Beetle Green 2 (CBR2) has 3 amino acid changes compared to Click Beetle Red 2 (CBR2).
  Promoter: CMV, T7
  Tag / fusion protein: 6-His (N terminal on insert)
  Cloning method: Restriction Enzyme; 5′ cloning site Sgf1 (not destroyed); 3′ cloning site Pme1 (not destroyed)
  Sequencing primers: 5′ T7 promoter (TAA TAC GAC TCA CTA TAG GG); 3′ T7 terminator (GCT AGT TAT TGC TCA GCG G)
Terms and licenses: Academic/Nonprofit Terms; Industry Terms: Not Available to Industry
How to cite: ATG-3925 (CBG2) was a gift from Lance Encell (Addgene plasmid # 167839 ; http://n2t.net/addgene:167839 ; RRID:Addgene_167839)
