[The description below was written by a language model from this plasmid's Addgene catalogue record and pLannotate feature annotations shown in this document.]
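Description:
ATG-3925 (CBG2) is a dual-host expression plasmid built on Promega's pF4Ag backbone, designed to produce the Click Beetle Green 2 luciferase in both mammalian cells and E. coli. It is 5,470 bp in total, with a 1,650 bp insert, and is maintained in bacteria at high copy through a ColE1/pUC-type origin with ampicillin selection from the β-lactamase gene (AmpR) and its own promoter. A ColE1-derived cer region is also annotated, a recombination site that helps keep the plasmid in monomeric form.

The expression cassette stacks two promoter systems upstream of one open reading frame. The CMV immediate early enhancer and promoter, followed by a chimeric β-globin/immunoglobulin intron, drive transcription in mammalian cells. A T7 promoter placed just before the coding sequence allows expression in bacterial strains that supply T7 RNA polymerase. The record mentions a rhamnose-inducible expression strain for protein production. The luciferase carries an N-terminal 6xHis tag for affinity purification and was cloned between SgfI and PmeI sites, both retained. Downstream lie T7 terminator sequences and an SV40 polyadenylation signal.

The automated annotation labels the coding sequence by similarity to a firefly luciferase, but the catalogue identifies it as a click beetle enzyme carrying Q348H and differing from Click Beetle Red 2 by three amino acids. Short hits to a solubility tag, large T antigen and Tn5 transposase are fragments and probably backbone remnants, not functional parts. The associated work concerns multicolor bioluminescence imaging in deep tissue, where CBG2 provides a green-emitting reporter alongside red-shifted click beetle variants.
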