Features (pLannotate 1.2.2; 17 found; start..end, strand, type, name):
      3..380     +  enhancer       CMV enhancer: human cytomegalovirus immediate early enhancer
    382..581     +  promoter       CMV promoter: human cytomegalovirus (CMV) immediate early promoter
    720..852     +  intron         chimeric intron: chimera between introns from human β-globin and immunoglobulin heavy chain genes
    896..914     +  promoter       T7 promoter: promoter for bacteriophage T7 RNA polymerase
    951..967     +  CDS            7xHis (fragment): 6xHis affinity tag
    978..2582    +  CDS            LUCI_LUCCR: Experimental evidence at protein level: Swiss-Prot protein existence level 1. Produces green light with a wavelength of 544 nm. From Luciola cruciata (Japanese firefly) (Genji firefly).
   2600..2655    +  misc_feature   MCS: pUC18/19 multiple cloning site
   2662..2711    +  CDS            SET1 (fragment): solubility-enhancement tag derived from T7 phage gene 10B
   2719..2738    +  terminator     T7 terminator (fragment): transcription terminator for bacteriophage T7 RNA polymerase
   2760..2881    -  polyA_signal   SV40 poly(A) signal: SV40 polyadenylation signal
   2904..2972    -  CDS            large T antigen (fragment): large T antigen from SV40 (simian virus 40)
   2983..3030    +  terminator     T7 terminator: transcription terminator for bacteriophage T7 RNA polymerase
   3035..3127    -  CDS            tnpA (fragment): TN5P_ECOLX - Also known as tnp. Experimental evidence at protein level: Swiss-Prot protein existence level 1. Mediates transposition of transposon Tn5 by a 'cut and paste' mechanism. First, the monomeric transposase binds the 19 bp inverted DNA repeats flanking the transposon. Then, dimerization of the DNA- bound transposase creates a synaptic DNA complex. After nicking of the first DNA strand, excision of the transposon proceeds through a series of intermediates. The transposase then mediates the insertion of the transposon at a new site by strand transfer. The activity of the wild- type tran
   3170..3274    +  promoter       AmpR promoter: bla
   3275..4135    +  CDS            AmpR: β-lactamase; bla; confers resistance to ampicillin, carbenicillin, and related antibiotics
   4293..4881    -  rep_origin     ori: high-copy-number ColE1/pMB1/pBR322/pUC origin of replication
   4997..5280    +  misc_feature   cer region: ColE1-derived recombination site that helps to maintain plasmids as monomers
>Addgene plasmid #167839 | ATG-3925 (CBG2) | addgene full sequence | sequence record 335154 | Addgene NGS Result
GGCATTGATTATTGACTAGTTATTAATAGTAATCAATTACGGGGTCATTAGTTCATAGCCCATATATGGA
GTTCCGCGTTACATAACTTACGGTAAATGGCCCGCCTGGCTGACCGCCCAACGACCCCCGCCCATTGACG
TCAATAATGACGTATGTTCCCATAGTAACGCCAATAGGGACTTTCCATTGACGTCAATGGGTGGAGTATT
TACGGTAAACTGCCCACTTGGCAGTACATCAAGTGTATCATATGCCAAGTCCGCCCCCTATTGACGTCAA
TGACGGTAAATGGCCCGCCTGGCATTATGCCCAGTACATGACCTTACGGGACTTTCCTACTTGGCAGTAC
ATCTACGTATTAGTCATCGCTATTACCATGGTGATGCGGTTTTGGCAGTACACCAATGGGCGTGGATAGC
GGTTTGACTCACGGGGATTTCCAAGTCTCCACCCCATTGACGTCAATGGGAGTTTGTTTTGGCACCAAAA
TCAACGGGACTTTCCAAAATGTCGTAATAACCCCGCCCCGTTGACGCAAATGGGCGGTAGGCGTGTACGG
TGGGAGGTCTATATAAGCAGAGCTGGTTTAGTGAACCGTCAGATCACTAGAAGCTTTATTGCGGTAGTTT
ATCACAGTTAAATTGCTAACGCAGTCAGTGCTTCTGACACAACAGTCTCGAACTTAAGCTGCAGAAGTTG
GTCGTGAGGCACTGGGCAGGTAAGTATCAAGGTTACAAGACAGGTTTAAGGAGACCAATAGAAACTGGGC
TTGTCGAGACAGAGAAGACTCTTGCGTTTCTGATAGGCACCTATTGGTCTTACTGACATCCACTTTGCCT
TTCTCTCCACAGGTGTCCACTCCCAGTTCAATTACAGCTCTTAAGGCTAGAGTATTAATACGACTCACTA
TAGGGAATTTTAACTTTACTAAGGAGCGATCGCCATGAAACATCACCATCACCATCATGTTAAGAGAGAA
AAAAATGTTATTTATGGTCCTGAACCTCTGCATCCTCTGGAAGATCTCACTGCAGGAGAGATGCTGTTTC
GCGCCCTGCGCAAGCACTCTCACTTGCCGCAGGCTCTGGTCGACGTGGTGGGTGACGAGTCCCTGAGCTA
CAAGGAGTTCTTCGAGGCGACTGTCCTGCTGGCACAGAGTCTCCATAACTGCGGCTACAAGATGAACGAT
GTGGTTTCCATCTGCGCAGAGAACAACACTAGATTCTTTATCCCAGTGATCGCTGCTTGGTACATCGGCA
TGATTGTCGCACCAGTCAATGAATCTTACATTCCAGATGAACTGTGTAAGGTTATGGGAATTTCCAAACC
GCAGATCGTGTTCACAACTAAGAACATCCTGAACAAGGTTCTGGAAGTGCAGAGTCGGACCAATTTCATC
AAGCGTATTATCATCCTGGACACAGTGGAGAACATCCACGGTTGCGAATCCCTCCCCAACTTCATCTCTC
GTTATAGCGATGGCAACATCGCTAATTTCAAACCCCTGCATTTCGATCCTGTTGAACAGGTTGCCGCCAT
CCTGTGCTCCTCTGGGACCACCGGACTGCCGAAAGGCGTGATGCAGACCCATCAGAACATCTGCGTGAGG
CTGATCCACGCCCTGGACCCACGCTATGGAACTCAGCTGATCCCAGGAGTCACTGTGCTGGTTTACCTCC
CTTTTTTTCACGCCTTCGGTTTCCACATTACCCTCGGGTACTTTATGGTCGGCCTCCGCGTTATCATGTT
CCGTCGCTTTGACCAGGAGGCTTTCCTGAAGGCCATCCAGGATTATGAGGTGAGGAGTGTGATTAACGTC
CCAAGCGTGATCCTGTTCCTGTCTAAGTCCCCTCTGGTTGACAAGTACGATCTGAGCTCCCTGCGTGAGC
TGTGCTGCGGGGCTGCACCACTGGCCAAAGAAGTCGCGGAAGTGGCTGCCAAACGCCTGAACCTGCCGGG
TATCCGCTGTGGCTTCGGCCTGACAGAGAGCACATCCGCTATCATCCATACACTGGGGGATGAGTTTAAG
TCCGGTTCCCTGGGCCGGGTTACACCCCTGATGGCAGCCAAGATCGCCGACCGCGAGACTGGGAAGGCCC
TCGGACCTAACCAGGTCGGAGAGCTGTGTATTAAGGGCCCCATGGTGTCCAAGGGATATGTGAACAACGT
GGAAGCTACAAAGGAGGCGATTGATGATGACGGATGGCTCCATAGCGGAGACTTTGGGTACTATGACGAG
GACGAGCACTTCTATGTGGTCGACAGGTACAAGGAGCTGATCAAGTACAAGGGCTCCCAGGTGGCCCCAG
CTGAACTGGAGGAGATTCTGTTGAAGAACCCTTGTATCAGAGATGTGGCTGTTGTGGGGATTCCTGACCT
CGAAGCAGGTGAGCTGCCCTCCGCTTTCGTGGTGAAGCAGCCTGGTACTGAGATCACCGCCAAAGAGGTG
TACGATTACCTGGCTGAGCGCGTGTCCCACACCAAATACCTCCGCGGCGGGGTCCGTTTCGTGGACTCCA
TTCCCAGGAACGTGACCGGCAAGATCACCCGCAAGGAGCTGCTGAAGCAGCTGCTGGTTAAGGCTGGCGG
CGTTTAAACGAATTCGAGCTCGGTACCCGGGGATCCTCTAGAGTCGACCTGCAGGCATGCAAGCTGATCC
GGCTGCTAACAAAGCCCGAAAGGAAGCTGAGTTGGCTGCTGCCACCGCTGAGCAATAACTAGCATAACCC
CTTGGGGCGGCCGCTTCGAGCAGACATGATAAGATACATTGATGAGTTTGGACAAACCACAACTAGAATG
CAGTGAAAAAAATGCTTTATTTGTGAAATTTGTGATGCTATTGCTTTATTTGTAACCATTATAAGCTGCA
ATAAACAAGTTAACAACAACAATTGCATTCATTTTATGTTTCAGGTTCAGGGGGAGATGTGGGAGGTTTT
TTTAAGCAAGTAAAACCTCTACAAATGTGGTAAAATCGAATTCTAGCATAACCCCTTGGGGCCTCTAAAC
GGGTCTTGAGGGGTTTTTTGGATCCTCTTTGCGCTTGCGTTTTCCCTTGTCCAGATAGCCCAGTAGCTGA
CATTCATCCGGGGTCAGCACCGTTTCTGCGGACTGGCTTTCTACGTAATGGTTTCTTAGACGTCAGGTGG
CACTTTTCGGGGAAATGTGCGCGGAACCCCTATTTGTTTATTTTTCTAAATACATTCAAATATGTATCCG
CTCATGAGACAATAACCCTGATAAATGCTTCAATAATATTGAAAAAGGAAGAGTATGAGTATTCAACATT
TCCGTGTCGCCCTTATTCCCTTTTTTGCGGCATTTTGCCTTCCTGTTTTTGCTCACCCAGAAACGCTGGT
GAAAGTAAAAGATGCTGAAGATCAGTTGGGTGCACGAGTGGGTTACATCGAACTGGATCTCAACAGCGGT
AAGATCCTTGAGAGTTTTCGCCCCGAAGAACGTTTTCCAATGATGAGCACTTTCAAAGTTCTGCTATGTG
GCGCGGTATTATCCCGTATTGACGCCGGGCAAGAGCAACTCGGTCGCCGCATACACTATTCTCAGAATGA
CTTGGTTGAGTACTCACCAGTCACAGAAAAGCATCTTACGGATGGCATGACAGTAAGAGAATTATGCAGT
GCTGCCATAACCATGAGTGATAACACTGCGGCCAACTTACTTCTGACAACTATCGGAGGACCGAAGGAGC
TAACCGCTTTTTTGCACAACATGGGGGATCATGTAACTCGCCTTGATCGTTGGGAACCGGAGCTGAATGA
AGCCATACCAAACGACGAGCGTGACACCACGATGCCTGTAGCAATGGCAACAACGTTGCGCAAACTATTA
ACTGGCGAACTACTTACTCTAGCTTCCCGGCAACAATTAATAGACTGGATGGAGGCGGATAAAGTTGCAG
GACCACTTCTGCGCTCGGCCCTTCCGGCTGGCTGGTTTATTGCTGATAAATCTGGAGCCGGTGAGCGTGG
GTCTCGCGGTATCATTGCAGCACTGGGGCCAGATGGTAAGCCCTCCCGTATCGTAGTTATCTACACGACG
GGGAGTCAGGCAACTATGGATGAACGAAATAGACAGATCGCTGAGATAGGTGCCTCACTGATTAAGCATT
GGTAATTCGAAATGACCGACCAAGCGACGCCCAACCGGTATCAGCTCACTCAAAGGCGGTAATACGGTTA
TCCACAGAATCAGGGGATAACGCAGGAAAGAACATGTGAGCAAAAGGCCAGCAAAAGGCCAGGAACCGTA
AAAAGGCCGCGTTGCTGGCGTTTTTCCATAGGCTCCGCCCCCCTGACGAGCATCACAAAAATCGACGCTC
AAGTCAGAGGTGGCGAAACCCGACAGGACTATAAAGATACCAGGCGTTTCCCCCTGGAAGCTCCCTCGTG
CGCTCTCCTGTTCCGACCCTGCCGCTTACCGGATACCTGTCCGCCTTTCTCCCTTCGGGAAGCGTGGCGC
TTTCTCATAGCTCACGCTGTAGGTATCTCAGTTCGGTGTAGGTCGTTCGCTCCAAGCTGGGCTGTGTGCA
CGAACCCCCCGTTCAGCCCGACCGCTGCGCCTTATCCGGTAACTATCGTCTTGAGTCCAACCCGGTAAGA
CACGACTTATCGCCACTGGCAGCAGCCACTGGTAACAGGATTAGCAGAGCGAGGTATGTAGGCGGTGCTA
CAGAGTTCTTGAAGTGGTGGCCTAACTACGGCTACACTAGAAGGACAGTATTTGGTATCTGCGCTCTGCT
GAAGCCAGTTACCTTCGGAAAAAGAGTTGGTAGCTCTTGATCCGGCAAACAAACCACCGCTGGTAGCGGT
GGTTTTTTTGTTTGCAAGCAGCAGATTACGCGCAGAAAAAAAGGATTTCAAGAAGATCCTTTGATCTTTT
CTACGGGGTCTGACGCTCAGTGGAACGAAAACTCACGTTAAGGGATTTTGGTCATGAGATTATCAAAAAG
GATCTTCACCTAGATCCTTTTATAGTCCGGAAATACAGGAACGCACGCTGGATGGCCCTTCGCTGGGATG
GTGAAACCATGAAAAATGGCAGCTTCAGTGGATTAAGTGGGGGTAATGTGGCCTGTACCCTCTGGTTGCA
TAGGTATTCATACGGTTAAAATTTATCAGGCGCGATTGCGGCAGTTTTTCGGGTGGTTTGTTGCCATTTT
TACCTGTCTGCTGCCGTGATCGCGCTGAACGCGTTTTAGCGGTGCGTACAATTAAGGGATTATGGTAAAT
CCACTTACTGTCTGCCCTCGTAGCCATCGAGATAAACCGCAGTACTCCGGCCACGATGCGTCCGGCGTAG
AGGATCGAGATCTTCAATATTGGCCATTAGCCATATTATTCATTGGTTATATAGCATAAATCAATATTGG
CTATTGGCCATTGCATACGTTGTATCTATATCATAATATGTACATTTATATTGGCTCATGTCCAATATGA
CCGCCATGTT
